Addgene plasmid #204793: Fusion of Dengue2 NS2B-NS3 proteins
Purpose: Bacterial expression of a fusion of Dengue2 NS2B-NS3 proteins
Depositing lab: ASAP Discovery & Frank von Delft. Depositing organization: University of Oxford.
Backbone
  Vector backbone: pNIC-NHStIIT
  Vector type: Bacterial Expression
Growth in bacteria
  Bacterial resistance: Kanamycin, 50 μg/mL
  Growth temperature: 37°C
  Growth strain: DH5alpha
  Copy number: Unknown
Gene/Insert
  Gene/Insert name: Dengue2 NS2B-NS3 fusion
  Species: Dengue2
  Cloning method: Ligation Independent Cloning
How to cite: Fusion of Dengue2 NS2B-NS3 proteins was a gift from ASAP Discovery & Frank von Delft (Addgene plasmid # 204793 ; http://n2t.net/addgene:204793 ; RRID:Addgene_204793)
