[The description below was written by a language model from this plasmid's Addgene catalogue record and pLannotate feature annotations shown in this document.]
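Description:
Fusion of Dengue2 NS2B-NS3 proteins is a bacterial expression plasmid of about 6.2 kb built on the pNIC-NHStIIT backbone, a pET-style vector into which the insert was placed by ligation-independent cloning. It is maintained in E. coli through a ColE1/pMB1-type origin accompanied by the bom region and the rop gene, which moderates copy number, and it is selected with kanamycin via an aph(3')-Ia resistance gene. An f1 origin is also present, along with tetracycline-resistance gene fragments that appear to be non-functional remnants of the pBR322 lineage.

Expression is driven by a T7 promoter followed directly by a lac operator and the strong T7 gene 10 ribosome binding site, with a T7 terminator downstream. The plasmid carries its own lacI gene, so transcription is repressed until IPTG or lactose is added in a host that supplies T7 RNA polymerase. The annotated coding region matches a fragment of the dengue virus type 2 polyprotein corresponding to NS3, the serine protease that needs NS2B as a cofactor to cleave the viral polyprotein at dibasic sites. At roughly 555 nt, this match cannot span full-length NS3 with its helicase domain. The stretch between the ribosome binding site and this match is unannotated; it presumably holds the backbone's N-terminal tags and the NS2B portion of the fusion, but the record does not detail these. A short His-tag fragment and a partial T7 gene 10B-derived element are annotated downstream of the insert, and whether they are translated is not stated. The construct is intended for recombinant production of the fused NS2B-NS3 protein in bacteria.
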