Features (pLannotate 1.2.2; 19 found; start..end, strand, type, name):
    253..271     +  promoter       T7 promoter: promoter for bacteriophage T7 RNA polymerase
    272..296     +  protein_bind   lac operator: The lac repressor binds to the lac operator to inhibit transcription in E. coli. This inhibition can be relieved by adding lactose or isopropyl-β-D-thiogalactopyranoside (IPTG). lac repressor encoded by lacI
    311..333     +  RBS            RBS: efficient ribosome binding site from bacteriophage T7 gene 10 (Olins and Rangwala, 1989)
    677..1231    +  CDS            POLG_DEN2T (fragment): Experimental evidence at protein level: Swiss-Prot protein existence level 1. [Serine protease NS3]: Displays three enzymatic activities: serine protease, NTPase and RNA helicase. NS3 serine protease, in association with NS2B, performs its autocleavage and cleaves the polyprotein at dibasic sites in the cytoplasm: C-prM, NS2A-NS2B, NS2B- NS3, NS3-NS4A, NS4A-2K and NS4B-NS5. NS3 RNA helicase binds RNA and unwinds dsRNA in the 3' to 5' direction. From Dengue virus type 2 (strain Tonga/EKB194/1974) (DENV-2).
   1276..1293    +  CDS            9xHis (fragment): 9xHis affinity tag
   1303..1352    +  CDS            SET1 (fragment): solubility-enhancement tag derived from T7 phage gene 10B
   1360..1407    +  terminator     T7 terminator: transcription terminator for bacteriophage T7 RNA polymerase
   1444..1872    +  rep_origin     f1 ori (sequence partly withheld): f1 bacteriophage origin of replication; arrow indicates direction of (+) strand synthesis
   1925..1982    +  promoter       AmpR promoter (fragment): bla
   1991..2806    -  CDS            KanR: aminoglycoside phosphotransferase; aph(3')-Ia; confers resistance to kanamycin in bacteria or G418 (Geneticin®) in eukaryotes
   2928..3516    +  rep_origin     ori: high-copy-number ColE1/pMB1/pBR322/pUC origin of replication
   3702..3841    -  misc_feature   bom: basis of mobility region from pBR322
   3943..4134    -  CDS            rop: Rop protein, which maintains plasmids at low copy number; rop
   4151..4531    +  CDS            YPB1_ECOLX: Protein predicted: Swiss-Prot protein existence level 4. From Escherichia coli.
   4603..4894    -  CDS            TcR (fragment): tetracycline efflux protein; tet; confers resistance to tetracycline
   4909..4930    -  protein_bind   CAP binding site: CAP binding activates transcription in the presence of cAMP. E. coli catabolite activator protein
   4943..6025    -  CDS            lacI: lac repressor; lacI; The lac repressor binds to the lac operator to inhibit transcription in E. coli. This inhibition can be relieved by adding lactose or isopropyl-β-D-thiogalactopyranoside (IPTG).
   6026..6103    -  promoter       lacI promoter: lacI
   6111..231     -  CDS            TcR (fragment) (across the origin): tetracycline efflux protein; tet; confers resistance to tetracycline
>Addgene plasmid #204793 | Fusion of Dengue2 NS2B-NS3 proteins | addgene full sequence | sequence record 419420 | Addgene NGS Result
AGGTTGAGGCCGTTGAGCACCGCCGCCGCAAGGAATGGTGCATGCAAGGAGATGGCGCCCAACAGTCCCC
CGGCCACGGGGCCTGCCACCATACCCACGCCGAAACAAGCGCTCATGAGCCCGAAGTGGCGAGCCCGATC
TTCCCCATCGGTGATGTCGGCGATATAGGCGCCAGCAACCGCACCTGTGGCGCCGGTGATGCCGGCCACG
ATGCGTCCGGCGTAGAGGATCGAGATCTCGATCCCGCGAAATTAATACGACTCACTATAGGGGAATTGTG
AGCGGATAACAATTCCCCTCTAGAAATAATTTTGTTTAACTTTAAGAAGGAGATATACATATGCACCATC
ATCATCATCATTCTTCTGGTGCGAGCTGGAGTCACCCACAATTCGAGAAAGGTGGTGGCTCTGGTGGCGG
TTCAGGCGGCTCCGCCTGGTCCCATCCACAGTTTGAAAAGGGTTCTGGTGTAGATCTGGGTACCGAGAAC
CTGTACTTCCAATCCATGGCCGACCTCGAATTAGAAAGAGCCGCAGATGTCAAGTGGGAAGATCAGGCCG
AGATCTCCGGTTCTTCACCCATACTCAGCATAACTATTAGCGAGGATGGATCCATGTCAATCAAGAACGA
AGAGGAAGAGCAGACACTGGGCGGAGGAGGAAGCGGCGGTGGCGGGGCAGGTGTATTATGGGACGTCCCA
AGTCCGCCCCCAATGGGAAAAGCCGAACTGGAAGATGGCGCCTATCGCATAAAGCAAAAGGGAATCTTAG
GCTATAGTCAGATAGGGGCGGGTGTGTATAAGGAAGGTACATTTCACACCATGTGGGCAGTGACCCGCGG
GGCGGTACTCATGCATAAGGGAAAGCGGATTGAGCCAAGCTGGGCCGATGTAAAGAAAGATTTGATTTCC
TATGGCGGTGGATGGAAGCTCGAAGGCGAGTGGAAAGAGGGCGAAGAGGTCCAAGTTCTGGCCCTGGAGC
CTGGTAAGAACCCGCGTGCGGTGCAAACCAAGCCAGGCCTGTTCAAGACAAACGCGGGAACTATAGGTGC
CGTGTCGCTGGACTTCTCCCCTGGCACCTCAGGTTCCCCGATTATCGACAAGAAGGGGAAAGTCGTTGGC
TTATACGGAAACGGTGTTGTTACGCGTTCTGGTGCGTACGTATCCGCAATTGCCCAAACGGAGAAGAGCA
TCGAGGATAACCCGGAGATCGAGGACGACATTTTCAGAAAATAATGACTCGAGCACCCGTCGACAAGCTT
GCGGCCGCACTCGAGCACCACCACCACCACCACTGAGATCCGGCTGCTAACAAAGCCCGAAAGGAAGCTG
AGTTGGCTGCTGCCACCGCTGAGCAATAACTAGCATAACCCCTTGGGGCCTCTAAACGGGTCTTGAGGGG
TTTTTTGCTGAAAGGAGGAACTATATCCGGATTGGCGAATGGG
[124 nt withheld, positions 1444-1567]
C
[91 nt withheld, positions 1569-1659]
A
[49 nt withheld, positions 1661-1709]
CCTTTGACGTTGGAGTCCACGTTCTTT
[37 nt withheld, positions 1737-1773]
ACCCTATCTCGGTCTATTCTTTTGATTTATAAGGGATTTTGCCGATTTCGGCCTATTGGTTAAAAAATGA
GCTGATTTAACAAAAATTTAACGCGAATTTTAACAAAATATTAACGCTTACAATTTAGGTGGCACTTTTC
GGGGAAATGTGCGCGGAACCCCTATTTGTTTATTTTTCTAAATACATTCAAATATGTATCCGCTCATGAA
TTAATTCTTAGAAAAACTCATCGAGCATCAAATGAAACTGCAATTTATTCATATCAGGATTATCAATACC
ATATTTTTGAAAAAGCCGTTTCTGTAATGAAGGAGAAAACTCACCGAGGCAGTTCCATAGGATGGCAAGA
TCCTGGTATCGGTCTGCTATTCCGACTCGTCCAACATCAATACAACCTATTAATTTCCCCTCGTCAAAAA
TAAGGTTATCAAGTGAGAAATCACCATGAGTGACGACTGAATCCGGTGAGAATGGCAAAAGTTTATGCAT
TTCTTTCCAGACTTGTTCAACAGGCCAGCCATTACGCTCGTCATCAAAATCACTCGCATCAACCAAACCG
TTATTCATTCGTGATTGCGCCTGAGCGAGACGAAATACGCGATCGCTGTTAAAAGGACAATTACAAACAG
GAATCGAATGCAACCGGCGCAGGAACACTGCCAGCGCATCAACAATATTTTCACCTGAATCAGGATATTC
TTCTAATACCTGGAATGCTGTTTTCCCGGGGATCGCAGTGGTGAGTAACCATGCATCATCAGGAGTACGG
ATAAAATGCTTGATGGTCGGAAGAGGCATAAATTCCGTCAGCCAGTTTAGTCTGACCATCTCATCTGTAA
CATCATTGGCAACGCTACCTTTGCCATGTTTCAGAAACAACTCTGGCGCATCGGGCTTCCCATACAATCG
ATAGATTGTCGCACCTGATTGCCCGACATTATCGCGAGCCCATTTATACCCATATAAATCAGCATCCATG
TTGGAATTTAATCGCGGCCTAGAGCAAGACGTTTCCCGTTGAATATGGCTCATAACACCCCTTGTATTAC
TGTTTATGTAAGCAGACAGTTTTATTGTTCATGACCAAAATCCCTTAACGTGAGTTTTCGTTCCACTGAG
CGTCAGACCCCGTAGAAAAGATCAAAGGATCTTCTTGAGATCCTTTTTTTCTGCGCGTAATCTGCTGCTT
GCAAACAAAAAAACCACCGCTACCAGCGGTGGTTTGTTTGCCGGATCAAGAGCTACCAACTCTTTTTCCG
AAGGTAACTGGCTTCAGCAGAGCGCAGATACCAAATACTGTCCTTCTAGTGTAGCCGTAGTTAGGCCACC
ACTTCAAGAACTCTGTAGCACCGCCTACATACCTCGCTCTGCTAATCCTGTTACCAGTGGCTGCTGCCAG
TGGCGATAAGTCGTGTCTTACCGGGTTGGACTCAAGACGATAGTTACCGGATAAGGCGCAGCGGTCGGGC
TGAACGGGGGGTTCGTGCACACAGCCCAGCTTGGAGCGAACGACCTACACCGAACTGAGATACCTACAGC
GTGAGCTATGAGAAAGCGCCACGCTTCCCGAAGGGAGAAAGGCGGACAGGTATCCGGTAAGCGGCAGGGT
CGGAACAGGAGAGCGCACGAGGGAGCTTCCAGGGGGAAACGCCTGGTATCTTTATAGTCCTGTCGGGTTT
CGCCACCTCTGACTTGAGCGTCGATTTTTGTGATGCTCGTCAGGGGGGCGGAGCCTATGGAAAAACGCCA
GCAACGCGGCCTTTTTACGGTTCCTGGCCTTTTGCTGGCCTTTTGCTCACATGTTCTTTCCTGCGTTATC
CCCTGATTCTGTGGATAACCGTATTACCGCCTTTGAGTGAGCTGATACCGCTCGCCGCAGCCGAACGACC
GAGCGCAGCGAGTCAGTGAGCGAGGAAGCGGAAGAGCGCCTGATGCGGTATTTTCTCCTTACGCATCTGT
GCGGTATTTCACACCGCAATGGTGCACTCTCAGTACAATCTGCTCTGATGCCGCATAGTTAAGCCAGTAT
ACACTCCGCTATCGCTACGTGACTGGGTCATGGCTGCGCCCCGACACCCGCCAACACCCGCTGACGCGCC
CTGACGGGCTTGTCTGCTCCCGGCATCCGCTTACAGACAAGCTGTGACCGTCTCCGGGAGCTGCATGTGT
CAGAGGTTTTCACCGTCATCACCGAAACGCGCGAGGCAGCTGCGGTAAAGCTCATCAGCGTGGTCGTGAA
GCGATTCACAGATGTCTGCCTGTTCATCCGCGTCCAGCTCGTTGAGTTTCTCCAGAAGCGTTAATGTCTG
GCTTCTGATAAAGCGGGCCATGTTAAGGGCGGTTTTTTCCTGTTTGGTCACTGATGCCTCCGTGTAAGGG
GGATTTCTGTTCATGGGGGTAATGATACCGATGAAACGAGAGAGGATGCTCACGATACGGGTTACTGATG
ATGAACATGCCCGGTTACTGGAACGTTGTGAGGGTAAACAACTGGCGGTATGGATGCGGCGGGACCAGAG
AAAAATCACTCAGGGTCAATGCCAGCGCTTCGTTAATACAGATGTAGGTGTTCCACAGGGTAGCCAGCAG
CATCCTGCGATGCAGATCCGGAACATAATGGTGCAGGGCGCTGACTTCCGCGTTTCCAGACTTTACGAAA
CACGGAAACCGAAGACCATTCATGTTGTTGCTCAGGTCGCAGACGTTTTGCAGCAGCAGTCGCTTCACGT
TCGCTCGCGTATCGGTGATTCATTCTGCTAACCAGTAAGGCAACCCCGCCAGCCTAGCCGGGTCCTCAAC
GACAGGAGCACGATCATGCGCACCCGTGGGGCCGCCATGCCGGCGATAATGGCCTGCTTCTCGCCGAAAC
GTTTGGTGGCGGGACCAGTGACGAAGGCTTGAGCGAGGGCGTGCAAGATTCCGAATACCGCAAGCGACAG
GCCGATCATCGTCGCGCTCCAGCGAAAGTGGTCCTCGCCGAAAATGACCCAGAGCGCTGCCGGCACCTGT
CCTACGAGTTGCATGATAAAGAAGACAGTCATAAGTGCGGCGACGATAGTCATGCCCCGCGCCCACCGGA
AGGAGCTGACTGGGTTGAAGGCTCTCAAGGGCATCGGTCGAGATCCCGGTGCCTAATGAGTGAGCTAACT
TACATTAATTGCGTTGCGCTCACTGCCCGCTTTCCAGTCGGGAAACCTGTCGTGCCAGCTGCATTAATGA
ATCGGCCAACGCGCGGGGAGAGGCGGTTTGCGTATTGGGCGCCAGGGTGGTTTTTCTTTTCACCAGTGAG
ACGGGCAACAGCTGATTGCCCTTCACCGCCTGGCCCTGAGAGAGTTGCAGCAAGCGGTCCACGCTGGTTT
GCCCCAGCAGGCGAAAATCCTGTTTGATGGTGGTTAACGGCGGGATATAACATGAGCTGTCTTCGGTATC
GTCGTATCCCACTACCGAGATATCCGCACCAACGCGCAGCCCGGACTCGGTAATGGCGCGCATTGCGCCC
AGCGCCATCTGATCGTTGGCAACCAGCATCGCAGTGGGAACGATGCCCTCATTCAGCATTTGCATGGTTT
GTTGAAAACCGGACATGGCACTCCAGTCGCCTTCCCGTTCCGCTATCGGCTGAATTTGATTGCGAGTGAG
ATATTTATGCCAGCCAGCCAGACGCAGACGCGCCGAGACAGAACTTAATGGGCCCGCTAACAGCGCGATT
TGCTGGTGACCCAATGCGACCAGATGCTCCACGCCCAGTCGCGTACCGTCTTCATGGGAGAAAATAATAC
TGTTGATGGGTGTCTGGTCAGAGACATCAAGAAATAACGCCGGAACATTAGTGCAGGCAGCTTCCACAGC
AATGGCATCCTGGTCATCCAGCGGATAGTTAATGATCAGCCCACTGACGCGTTGCGCGAGAAGATTGTGC
ACCGCCGCTTTACAGGCTTCGACGCCGCTTCGTTCTACCATCGACACCACCACGCTGGCACCCAGTTGAT
CGGCGCGAGATTTAATCGCCGCGACAATTTGCGACGGCGCGTGCAGGGCCAGACTGGAGGTGGCAACGCC
AATCAGCAACGACTGTTTGCCCGCCAGTTGTTGTGCCACGCGGTTGGGAATGTAATTCAGCTCCGCCATC
GCCGCTTCCACTTTTTCCCGCGTTTTCGCAGAAACGTGGCTGGCCTGGTTCACCACGCGGGAAACGGTCT
GATAAGAGACACCGGCATACTCTGCGACATCGTATAACGTTACTGGTTTCACATTCACCACCCTGAATTG
ACTCTCTTCCGGGCGCTATCATGCCATACCGCGAAAGGTTTTGCGCCATTCGATGGTGTCCGGGATCTCG
ACGCTCTCCCTTATGCGACTCCTGCATTAGGAAGCAGCCCAGTAGT
