>Addgene plasmid #204793 | Fusion of Dengue2 NS2B-NS3 proteins | depositor partial sequence | sequence record 398066 | Insert
ATGCACCATCATCATCATCATTCTTCTGGTGCGAGCTGGAGTCACCCACAATTCGAGAAAGGTGGTGGCT
CTGGTGGCGGTTCAGGCGGCTCCGCCTGGTCCCATCCACAGTTTGAAAAGGGTTCTGGTGTAGATCTGGG
TACCGAGAACCTGTACTTCCAATCCATGGCCGACCTCGAATTAGAAAGAGCCGCAGATGTCAAGTGGGAA
GATCAGGCCGAGATCTCCGGTTCTTCACCCATACTCAGCATAACTATTAGCGAGGATGGATCCATGTCAA
TCAAGAACGAAGAGGAAGAGCAGACACTGGGCGGAGGAGGAAGCGGCGGTGGCGGGGCAGGTGTATTATG
GGACGTCCCAAGTCCGCCCCCAATGGGAAAAGCCGAACTGGAAGATGGCGCCTATCGCATAAAGCAAAAG
GGAATCTTAGGCTATAGTCAGATAGGGGCGGGTGTGTATAAGGAAGGTACATTTCACACCATGTGGGCAG
TGACCCGCGGGGCGGTACTCATGCATAAGGGAAAGCGGATTGAGCCAAGCTGGGCCGATGTAAAGAAAGA
TTTGATTTCCTATGGCGGTGGATGGAAGCTCGAAGGCGAGTGGAAAGAGGGCGAAGAGGTCCAAGTTCTG
GCCCTGGAGCCTGGTAAGAACCCGCGTGCGGTGCAAACCAAGCCAGGCCTGTTCAAGACAAACGCGGGAA
CTATAGGTGCCGTGTCGCTGGACTTCTCCCCTGGCACCTCAGGTTCCCCGATTATCGACAAGAAGGGGAA
AGTCGTTGGCTTATACGGAAACGGTGTTGTTACGCGTTCTGGTGCGTACGTATCCGCAATTGCCCAAACG
GAGAAGAGCATCGAGGATAACCCGGAGATCGAGGACGACATTTTCAGAAAATAATGA
